>Addgene plasmid #41884 | KaiC | depositor full sequence | sequence record 56686 | BamHi His6PSP Kai C BglII
GATCTCGATCCCGCGAAATTAATACGACTCACTATAGGGAGACCACAACGGTTTCCCTCTAGAAATAATT
TTGTTTAACTTTAAGAAGGAGATATACATATGCGGGGTTCTCATCATCATCATCATCATGGTATGGCTAG
CATGACTGGTGGACAGCAAATGGGTCGGGATCTGTACGACGATGACGATAAGGATCCGGGACTGGAAGTT
CTGTTCCAGGGGCCCATGACTTCCGCTGAGATGACTAGCCCTAATAATAATTCTGAGCACCAAGCCATCG
CTAAGATGCGCACGATGATTGAAGGCTTTGATGATATTAGTCATGGCGGTCTTCCAATCGGGCGATCGAC
CCTCGTTAGTGGTACTTCAGGAACCGGCAAGACCCTTTTTTCTATTCAATTTCTCTATAACGGTATTATC
GAGTTTGATGAGCCTGGGGTTTTCGTTACTTTCGAAGAAACCCCGCAAGATATCATTAAAAACGCCCGTA
GTTTTGGCTGGGATTTAGCCAAGCTGGTCGATGAGGGCAAACTATTTATTCTTGATGCTTCACCCGATCC
AGAAGGTCAAGAGGTTGTTGGCGGCTTCGATCTCTCTGCTCTGATTGAGCGGATTAATTATGCAATTCAA
AAGTATCGAGCGCGGCGGGTTTCAATTGACTCGGTCACGTCCGTTTTCCAGCAATATGATGCCTCTTCTG
TGGTTCGCCGCGAACTCTTTCGGTTGGTAGCTCGCCTAAAACAAATTGGGGCAACTACGGTCATGACCAC
CGAGCGTATCGAGGAATATGGCCCGATCGCTCGTTACGGTGTTGAGGAATTTGTCTCCGATAACGTCGTG
ATTCTCCGCAACGTTTTGGAAGGGGAGCGCCGTCGCCGCACCCTCGAAATCCTCAAGCTACGTGGCACCA
GCCACATGAAAGGGGAATATCCGTTCACGATTACGGATCATGGCATCAATATCTTCCCGCTCGGGGCAAT
GCGCCTTACGCAGCGATCGTCGAACGTGCGTGTTTCATCTGGTGTCGTCCGACTCGATGAAATGTGTGGT
GGGGGCTTCTTTAAGGACTCAATCATTCTGGCAACTGGCGCTACAGGCACTGGTAAAACTCTGTTAGTTA
GCCGTTTCGTTGAGAATGCTTGTGCTAACAAAGAGCGGGCGATTCTGTTCGCTTATGAAGAGTCACGAGC
TCAGCTGCTCCGCAATGCCTATTCATGGGGAATGGACTTTGAGGAGATGGAGCGCCAAAACCTCCTCAAA
ATTGTTTGCGCCTATCCTGAATCTGCAGGTCTTGAAGACCATTTGCAGATTATTAAGTCGGAGATCAATG
ACTTTAAGCCAGCTCGTATTGCAATCGACTCCCTCTCTGCTTTGGCGCGGGGCGTTAGCAACAATGCCTT
CCGCCAATTTGTAATTGGTGTCACTGGCTACGCGAAACAAGAAGAAATCACGGGACTATTCACAAATACC
AGTGATCAATTTATGGGAGCGCATTCGATTACTGACTCCCATATCTCAACAATTACGGATACGATTATCT
TGCTCCAATACGTCGAGATTCGTGGCGAAATGTCCCGCGCCATTAACGTCTTCAAGATGCGCGGATCTTG
GCATGACAAAGCAATCCGCGAATTCATGATCAGCGACAAAGGGCCGGACATCAAGGATTCTTTCCGGAAC
TTTGAGCGGATTATTTCAGGTTCGCCAACACGGATTACCGTCGATGAGAAAAGCGAACTCTCGCGAATTG
TGCGCGGCGTTCAAGAAAAAGGGCCGGAGAGCTAAAGATCTGCAGCTGGTACCATGGAATTCGAAGCTTG
ATCCGGCTGCTAACAAAGCCCGAAAGGAAGCTGAGTTGGCTGCTGCCACCGCTGAGCAATAACTAGCATA
ACCCCTTGGGGCCTCTAAACGGGTCTTGAGGGGTTTTTTGCTGAAAGGAGGAACTATATCCGGATCTGGC
GTAATAGCGAAGAGGCCCGCACCGATCGCCCTTCCCAACAGTTGCGCAGCCTGAATGGCGAATGGG
[124 nt withheld, positions 2027-2150]
C
[91 nt withheld, positions 2152-2242]
A
[49 nt withheld, positions 2244-2292]
CCTTTGACGTTGGAGTCCACGTTCTTT
[37 nt withheld, positions 2320-2356]
ACCCTATCTCGGTCTATTCTTTTGATTTATAAGGGATTTTGCCGATTTCGGCCTATTGGTTAAAAAATGA
GCTGATTTAACAAAAATTTAACGCGAATTTTAACAAAATATTAACGCTTACAATTTAGGTGGCACTTTTC
GGGGAAATGTGCGCGGAACCCCTATTTGTTTATTTTTCTAAATACATTCAAATATGTATCCGCTCATGAG
ACAATAACCCTGATAAATGCTTCAATAATATTGAAAAAGGAAGAGTATGAGTATTCAACATTTCCGTGTC
GCCCTTATTCCCTTTTTTGCGGCATTTTGCCTTCCTGTTTTTGCTCACCCAGAAACGCTGGTGAAAGTAA
AAGATGCTGAAGATCAGTTGGGTGCACGAGTGGGTTACATCGAACTGGATCTCAACAGCGGTAAGATCCT
TGAGAGTTTTCGCCCCGAAGAACGTTTTCCAATGATGAGCACTTTTAAAGTTCTGCTATGTGGCGCGGTA
TTATCCCGTATTGACGCCGGGCAAGAGCAACTCGGTCGCCGCATACACTATTCTCAGAATGACTTGGTTG
AGTACTCACCAGTCACAGAAAAGCATCTTACGGATGGCATGACAGTAAGAGAATTATGCAGTGCTGCCAT
AACCATGAGTGATAACACTGCGGCCAACTTACTTCTGACAACGATCGGAGGACCGAAGGAGCTAACCGCT
TTTTTGCACAACATGGGGGATCATGTAACTCGCCTTGATCGTTGGGAACCGGAGCTGAATGAAGCCATAC
CAAACGACGAGCGTGACACCACGATGCCTGTAGCAATGGCAACAACGTTGCGCAAACTATTAACTGGCGA
ACTACTTACTCTAGCTTCCCGGCAACAATTAATAGACTGGATGGAGGCGGATAAAGTTGCAGGACCACTT
CTGCGCTCGGCCCTTCCGGCTGGCTGGTTTATTGCTGATAAATCTGGAGCCGGTGAGCGTGGGTCTCGCG
GTATCATTGCAGCACTGGGGCCAGATGGTAAGCCCTCCCGTATCGTAGTTATCTACACGACGGGGAGTCA
GGCAACTATGGATGAACGAAATAGACAGATCGCTGAGATAGGTGCCTCACTGATTAAGCATTGGTAACTG
TCAGACCAAGTTTACTCATATATACTTTAGATTGATTTAAAACTTCATTTTTAATTTAAAAGGATCTAGG
TGAAGATCCTTTTTGATAATCTCATGACCAAAATCCCTTAACGTGAGTTTTCGTTCCACTGAGCGTCAGA
CCCCGTAGAAAAGATCAAAGGATCTTCTTGAGATCCTTTTTTTCTGCGCGTAATCTGCTGCTTGCAAACA
AAAAAACCACCGCTACCAGCGGTGGTTTGTTTGCCGGATCAAGAGCTACCAACTCTTTTTCCGAAGGTAA
CTGGCTTCAGCAGAGCGCAGATACCAAATACTGTTCTTCTAGTGTAGCCGTAGTTAGGCCACCACTTCAA
GAACTCTGTAGCACCGCCTACATACCTCGCTCTGCTAATCCTGTTACCAGTGGCTGCTGCCAGTGGCGAT
AAGTCGTGTCTTACCGGGTTGGACTCAAGACGATAGTTACCGGATAAGGCGCAGCGGTCGGGCTGAACGG
GGGGTTCGTGCACACAGCCCAGCTTGGAGCGAACGACCTACACCGAACTGAGATACCTACAGCGTGAGCT
ATGAGAAAGCGCCACGCTTCCCGAAGGGAGAAAGGCGGACAGGTATCCGGTAAGCGGCAGGGTCGGAACA
GGAGAGCGCACGAGGGAGCTTCCAGGGGGAAACGCCTGGTATCTTTATAGTCCTGTCGGGTTTCGCCACC
TCTGACTTGAGCGTCGATTTTTGTGATGCTCGTCAGGGGGGCGGAGCCTATGGAAAAACGCCAGCAACGC
GGCCTTTTTACGGTTCCTGGCCTTTTGCTGGCCTTTTGCTCACATGTTCTTTCCTGCGTTATCCCCTGAT
TCTGTGGATAACCGTATTACCGCCTTTGAGTGAGCTGATACCGCTCGCCGCAGCCGAACGACCGAGCGCA
GCGAGTCAGTGAGCGAGGAAGCGGAAGAGCGCCCAATACGCAAACCGCCTCTCCCCGCGCGTTGGCCGAT
TCATTAATGCAG
Features (pLannotate 1.2.2; 14 found; start..end, strand, type, name):
     20..38      +  promoter       T7 promoter: promoter for bacteriophage T7 RNA polymerase
     70..92      +  RBS            RBS: efficient ribosome binding site from bacteriophage T7 gene 10 (Olins and Rangwala, 1989)
    112..132     +  CDS            capTEV™ (fragment): composite tag for in vivo biotinylation, TEV protease cleavage, and 6xHis tagging
    133..165     +  CDS            T7 tag (gene 10 leader): leader peptide from bacteriophage T7 gene 10 promotes efficient translation in E. coli
    169..192     +  CDS            Xpress™ tag: Xpress™ epitope tag, including an enterokinase recognition and cleavage site
    226..1782    +  CDS            kaiC: KAIC_SYNE7 - Experimental evidence at protein level: Swiss-Prot protein existence level 1. Core component of the KaiABC clock protein complex, which constitutes the main circadian regulator in cyanobacteria. Binds to DNA. The KaiABC complex may act as a promoter-nonspecific transcription regulator that represses transcription, possibly by acting on the state of chromosome compaction. From Synechococcus elongatus (strain PCC 7942 / FACHB-805) (Anacystis nidulans R2).
   1826..1875    +  CDS            SET1 (fragment): solubility-enhancement tag derived from T7 phage gene 10B
   1883..1930    +  terminator     T7 terminator: transcription terminator for bacteriophage T7 RNA polymerase
   1956..2022    +  CDS            lacZα (fragment): LacZα fragment of β-galactosidase; lacZ fragment
   2027..2455    +  rep_origin     f1 ori (sequence partly withheld): f1 bacteriophage origin of replication; arrow indicates direction of (+) strand synthesis
   2508..2612    +  promoter       AmpR promoter: bla
   2613..3473    +  CDS            AmpR: β-lactamase; bla; confers resistance to ampicillin, carbenicillin, and related antibiotics
   3644..4232    +  rep_origin     ori: high-copy-number ColE1/pMB1/pBR322/pUC origin of replication
   4415..4468    +  CDS            lacI (fragment): lac repressor; lacI; The lac repressor binds to the lac operator to inhibit transcription in E. coli. This inhibition can be relieved by adding lactose or isopropyl-β-D-thiogalactopyranoside (IPTG).
