[The description below was written by a language model from this plasmid's Addgene catalogue record and pLannotate feature annotations shown in this document.]
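Description:
KaiC is a bacterial expression plasmid built on the pRSET-B backbone for producing recombinant KaiC, the core component of the KaiABC circadian clock complex of the cyanobacterium Synechococcus elongatus PCC 7942. It is maintained in E. coli through a high-copy ColE1/pUC-type origin and selected with ampicillin via the β-lactamase gene under its own promoter. An f1 phage origin is also present, which in principle allows production of single-stranded DNA. Short lacZα and lacI fragments in the annotation appear to be backbone remnants rather than functional genes.

The expression cassette is driven by the T7 promoter followed by the strong T7 gene 10 ribosome binding site, so expression requires a host that supplies T7 RNA polymerase. Translation begins in the backbone-encoded N-terminal leader, which provides a polyhistidine tag for metal-affinity purification (annotated here as a fragment of a composite His-containing tag), the T7 gene 10 leader peptide and the Xpress epitope with its enterokinase site. The kaiC coding sequence was inserted between BamHI and BglII sites, both retained, and the sequence record's name ("His6PSP") suggests that a protease cleavage site lies between the tag and KaiC, although this element is not annotated in the feature table. A T7 terminator closes the transcription unit.

The catalogue's stated backbone and total sizes are smaller than the 4,468 nt depositor sequence, which is the more reliable figure. The plasmid is suited to purifying His-tagged KaiC for biochemical study of the cyanobacterial circadian oscillator, consistent with the associated work on its catalytic domains.
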