Addgene plasmid #41884: KaiC
Depositing lab: Michael Rust. Depositing organization: University of Chicago. Publication: Robust and tunable circadian rhythms from differentially sensitive catalytic domains. Phong C, Markson JS, Wilhoite CM, Rust MJ. Proc Natl Acad Sci U S A. 2013 Jan 15;110(3):1124-9. doi: 10.1073/pnas.1212113110. Epub 2012 Dec 31. PubMed 23277568.
Backbone
  Vector backbone: prset-B
  Backbone manufacturer: invitrogen
  Backbone size w/o insert (bp): 2200
  Total vector size (bp): 2700
  Vector type: Bacterial Expression
Growth in bacteria
  Bacterial resistance: Ampicillin, 100 μg/mL
  Growth temperature: 37°C
  Growth strain: DH5alpha
  Growth instructions: Growth instructions for expression of Kai C is grown in TB for 2 days at 25C
  Copy number: High Copy
Gene/Insert
  Gene/Insert name: Kai C
  Species: Synthetic; cyanobacteria
  Insert size (bp): 1528
  GenBank ID: CP000100
  Promoter: t7
  Tag / fusion protein: histadine (N terminal on backbone)
  Cloning method: Restriction Enzyme; 5′ cloning site BamHI (not destroyed); 3′ cloning site BglII (not destroyed)
  Sequencing primers: 5′ cgacgtggatccgggactggaagttctgttccaggggcccatgacttccgctgagatgactagcc; 3′ gttctttttcccggcctctcgatttctagatggagg
Resource information
  A portion of this plasmid was derived from a plasmid made by: Plasmid originally cloned in Rust et al., Science, 318, 809-812 (2007).
Terms and licenses: Academic/Nonprofit Terms; Industry Terms: Not Available to Industry
How to cite: KaiC was a gift from Michael Rust (Addgene plasmid # 41884 ; http://n2t.net/addgene:41884 ; RRID:Addgene_41884)
