>Addgene plasmid #41884 | KaiC | addgene partial sequence | sequence record 63190 | T7 5'-TAATACGACTCACTATAGGG-3'
GAAATAATTTTGTTTAACTTTAAGAAGGAGATATACATATGCGGGGTTCTCATCATCATCATCATCATGG
TATGGCTAGCATGACTGGTGGACAGCAAATGGGTCGGGATCTGTACGACGATGACGATAAGGATCCGGGA
CTGGAAGTTCTGTTCCAGGGGCCCATGACTTCCGCTGAGATGACTAGCCCTAATAATAATTCTGAGCACC
AAGCCATCGCTAAGATGCGCACGATGATTGAAGGCTTTGATGATATTAGTCATGGCGGTCTTCCAATCGG
GCGATCGACCCTCGTTAGTGGTACTTCAGGAACCGGCAAGACCCTTTTTTCTATTCAATTTCTCTATAAC
GGTATTATCGAGTTTGATGAGCCTGGGGTTTTCGTTACTTTCGAAGAAACCCCGCAAGATATCATTAAAA
ACGCCCGTAGTTTTGGCTGGGATTTAGCCAAGCTGGTCGATGAGGGCAAACTATTTATTCTTGATGCTTC
ACCCGATCCAGAAGGTCAAGAGGTTGTTGGCGGCTTCGATCTCTCTGCTCTGATTGAGCGGATTAATTAT
GCAATTCAAAAGTATCGAGCGCGGCGGGTTTCAATTGACTCGGTCACGTCCGTTTTCCAGCAATATGATG
CCTCTTCTGTGGTTCGCCGCGAACTCTTTCGGTTGGTAGCTCGCCTAAAACAAATTGGGGCAACTACGGT
CATGACCACCGAGCGTATCGAGGAATATGGCCCGATCGCTCGTTACGGTGTTGAGGAATTTGTCTCCGAT
AACGTCGTGATTCTCCGCAACGTTTTGGAAGGGGAGCGCCGTCGCCGCACCCTCGAAATCCTCAAGCTAC
GTGGCACCAGCCACATGAAAGGGGAATATCCGTTCACGATTACGGATCATGGCATCAATATCTTCCCGCT
CGGGGCAATGCGCCTTACGCAGCGATCGTCGAACGTGCGTGTTTCATCTGGTGTCGTCCGACTCGATGAA
A
